>Addgene plasmid #153112 | Flag-FOXB1 | addgene full sequence | sequence record 298996 | Addgene NGS Result
CGCCATTCTGCCTGGGGACGTCGGAGCAAGCTTGATTTAGGTGACACTATAGAATACAAGCTACTTGTTC
TTTTTGCAGGATCAGCCACCATGGATTACAAGGACGACGACGATAAGGGATCCCATCGATTCGAATTCCC
TCGGCCCGGCCGCAACACGTACAGCGACCAGAAGCCGCCCTACTCGTACATCTCGCTGACCGCTATGGCC
ATCCAGAGCTCTCCCGAGAAGATGCTGCCGCTGAGCGAGATCTACAAGTTCATCATGGACCGCTTCCCCT
ACTACAGGGAGAACACGCAGCGCTGGCAGAACAGTCTGCGCCACAACCTCTCCTTCAACGACTGCTTCAT
CAAGATCCCGCGGCGGCCGGACCAGCCAGGCAAGGGCAGCTTCTGGGCGCTGCACCCAAGCTGCGGGGAC
ATGTTCGAGAACGGCAGCTTCCTGCGGCGCCGCAAGCGCTTCAAGGTGCTTAAGTCCGACCACCTGGCGC
CCAGCAAGCCAGCCGACGCGGCGCAGTACCTGCAGCAGCAGGCCAAGCTGCGGCTCAGCGCGCTGGCGGC
CTCGGGCACGCACCTGCCACAGATGCCCGCCGCCGCCTACAACTTGGGCGGCGTGGCGCAGCCCTCGGGC
TTCAAGCACCCCTTCGCCATCGAGAACATCATCGCGCGGGAATACAAGATGCCTGGGGGGCTGGCCTTCT
CCGCCATGCAGCCGGTGCCCGCTGCCTACCCGCTCCCCAACCAGTTGACTACCATGGGCAGCTCGCTGGG
CACCGGCTGGCCACACGTGTATGGCTCCGCCGGCATGATCGACTCGGCCACCCCCATCTCCATGGCGAGT
GGCGACTACAGCGCCTACGGCGTGCCGTTGAAGCCGCTGTGCCACGCGGCGGGCCAAACGCTGCCCGCCA
TCCCCGTGCCCATTAAGCCCACGCCGGCCGCCGTGCCCGCGCTGCCTGCGCTGCCAGCGCCCATCCCCAC
CTTGCTCTCGAACTCGCCGCCCTCGCTCAGCCCCACGTCCTCGCAAACAGCCACCAGCCAAAGCAGCCCC
GCCACCCCCAGCGAAACGCTCACCAGCCCGGCCTCCGCCTTGCACTCGGTGGCGGTGCACTGACCCTCGA
GCCTCTAGAACTATAGTGAGTCGTATTACGTAGATCCAGACATGATAAGATACATTGATGAGTTTGGACA
AACCACAACTAGAATGCAGTGAAAAAAATGCTTTATTTGTGAAATTTGTGATGCTATTGCTTTATTTGTA
ACCATTATAAGCTGCAATAAACAAGTTAACAACAACAATTGCATTCATTTTATGTTTCAGGTTCAGGGGG
AGGTGTGGGAGGTTTTTTAATTCGCGGCCGCGGCGCCAATGCATTGGGCCCGGTACCCAGCTTTTGTTCC
CTTTAGTGAGGGTTAATTGCGCGCTTGGCGTAATCATGGTCATAGCTGTTTCCTGTGTGAAATTGTTATC
CGCTCACAATTCCACACAACATACGAGCCGGGAGCATAAAGTGTAAAGCCTGGGGTGCCTAATGAGTGAG
CTAACTCACATTAATTGCGTTGCGCTCACTGCCCGCTTTCCAGTCGGGAAACCTGTCGTGCCAGCTGCAT
TAATGAATCGGCCAACGCGCGGGGAGAGGCGGTTTGCGTATTGGGCGCTCTTCCGCTTCCTCGCTCACTG
ACTCGCTGCGCTCGGTCGTTCGGCTGCGGCGAGCGGTATCAGCTCACTCAAAGGCGGTAATACGGTTATC
CACAGAATCAGGGGATAACGCAGGAAAGAACATGTGAGCAAAAGGCCAGCAAAAGGCCAGGAACCGTAAA
AAGGCCGCGTTGCTGGCGTTTTTCCATAGGCTCCGCCCCCCTGACGAGCATCACAAAAATCGACGCTCAA
GTCAGAGGTGGCGAAACCCGACAGGACTATAAAGATACCAGGCGTTTCCCCCTGGAAGCTCCCTCGTGCG
CTCTCCTGTTCCGACCCTGCCGCTTACCGGATACCTGTCCGCCTTTCTCCCTTCGGGAAGCGTGGCGCTT
TCTCATAGCTCACGCTGTAGGTATCTCAGTTCGGTGTAGGTCGTTCGCTCCAAGCTGGGCTGTGTGCACG
AACCCCCCGTTCAGCCCGACCGCTGCGCCTTATCCGGTAACTATCGTCTTGAGTCCAACCCGGTAAGACA
CGACTTATCGCCACTGGCAGCAGCCACTGGTAACAGGATTAGCAGAGCGAGGTATGTAGGCGGTGCTACA
GAGTTCTTGAAGTGGTGGCCTAACTACGGCTACACTAGAAGAACAGTATTTGGTATCTGCGCTCTGCTGA
AGCCAGTTACCTTCGGAAAAAGAGTTGGTAGCTCTTGATCCGGCAAACAAACCACCGCTGGTAGCGGTGG
TTTTTTTGTTTGCAAGCAGCAGATTACGCGCAGAAAAAAAGGATCTCAAGAAGATCCTTTGATCTTTTCT
ACGGGGTCTGACGCTCAGTGGAACGAAAACTCACGTTAAGGGATTTTGGTCATGAGATTATCAAAAAGGA
TCTTCACCTAGATCCTTTTAAATTAAAAATGAAGTTTTAAATCAATCTAAAGTATATATGAGTAAACTTG
GTCTGACAGTTACCAATGCTTAATCAGTGAGGCACCTATCTCAGCGATCTGTCTATTTCGTTCATCCATA
GTTGCCTGACTCCCCGTCGTGTAGATAACTACGATACGGGAGGGCTTACCATCTGGCCCCAGTGCTGCAA
TGATACCGCGAGACCCACGCTCACCGGCTCCAGATTTATCAGCAATAAACCAGCCAGCCGGAAGGGCCGA
GCGCAGAAGTGGTCCTGCAACTTTATCCGCCTCCATCCAGTCTATTAATTGTTGCCGGGAAGCTAGAGTA
AGTAGTTCGCCAGTTAATAGTTTGCGCAACGTTGTTGCCATTGCTACAGGCATCGTGGTGTCACGCTCGT
CGTTTGGTATGGCTTCATTCAGCTCCGGTTCCCAACGATCAAGGCGAGTTACATGATCCCCCATGTTGTG
CAAAAAAGCGGTTAGCTCCTTCGGTCCTCCGATCGTTGTCAGAAGTAAGTTGGCCGCAGTGTTATCACTC
ATGGTTATGGCAGCACTGCATAATTCTCTTACTGTCATGCCATCCGTAAGATGCTTTTCTGTGACTGGTG
AGTACTCAACCAAGTCATTCTGAGAATAGTGTATGCGGCGACCGAGTTGCTCTTGCCCGGCGTCAATACG
GGATAATACCGCGCCACATAGCAGAACTTTAAAAGTGCTCATCATTGGAAAACGTTCTTCGGGGCGAAAA
CTCTCAAGGATCTTACCGCTGTTGAGATCCAGTTCGATGTAACCCACTCGTGCACCCAACTGATCTTCAG
CATCTTTTACTTTCACCAGCGTTTCTGGGTGAGCAAAAACAGGAAGGCAAAATGCCGCAAAAAAGGGAAT
AAGGGCGACACGGAAATGTTGAATACTCATACTCTTCCTTTTTCAATATTATTGAAGCATTTATCAGGGT
TATTGTCTCATGAGCGGATACATATTTGAATGTATTTAGAAAAATAAACAAATAGGGGTTCCGCGCACAT
TTCCCCGAAAAGTGCCACCTAAATTGTAAGCGTTAATATTTTGTTAAAATTCGCGTTAAATTTTTGTTAA
ATCAGCTCATTTTTTAACCAATAGGCCGAAATCGGCAAAATCCCTTATAAATCAAAAGAATAGACCGAGA
TAGGGT
[37 nt withheld, positions 3717-3753]
AAAGAACGTGGACTCCAACGTCAAAGG
[49 nt withheld, positions 3781-3829]
T
[91 nt withheld, positions 3831-3921]
G
[124 nt withheld, positions 3923-4046]
CCCATTCGCCATTCAGGCTGCGCAACTGTTGGGAAGGGCGATCGGTGCGGGCCTCTTCGCTATTACGCCA
GTCGACCGCCAATTCAATATGGCGTATATGGACTCATGCCAATTCAATATGGTGGATCTGGACCTGTGCC
AATTCAATATGGCGTATATGGACTCGTGCCAATTCAATATGGTGGATCTGGACCCCAGCCAATTCAATAT
GGCGGACTTGGCACCATGCCAATTCAATATGGCGGACCTGGCACTGTGCCAACTGGGGAGGGGTCTACTT
GGCACGGTGCCAAGTTTGAGGAGGGGTCTTGGCCCTGTGCCAAGTCCGCCATATTGAATTGGCATGGTGC
CAATAATGGCGGCCATATTGGCTATATGCCAGGATCAATATATAGGCAATATCCAATATGGCCCTATGCC
AATATGGCTATTGGCCAGGTTCAATACTATGTATTGGCCCTATGCCATATAGTATTCCATATATGGGTTT
TCCTATTGACGTAGATAGCCCCTCCCAATGGGCGGTCCCATATACCATATATGGGGCTTCCTAATACCGC
CCATAGCCACTCCCCCATTGACGTCAATGGTCTCTATATATGGTCTTTCCTATTGACGTCATATGGGCGG
TCCTATTGACGTATATGGCGCCTCCCCCATTGACGTCAATTACGGTAAATGGCCCGCCTGGCTCAATGCC
CATTGACGTCAATAGGACCACCCACCATTGACGTCAATGGGATGGCTCATTGCCCATTCATATCCGTTCT
CACGCCCCCTATTGACGTCAATGACGGTAAATGGCCCACTTGGCAGTACATCAATATCTATTAATAGTAA
CTTGGCAAGTACATTACTATTGGAAGTACGCCAGGGTACATTGGCAGTACTCCCATTGACGTCAATGGCG
GTAAATGGCCCGCGATGGCTGCCAAGTACATCCCCATTGACGTCAATGGGGAGGGGCAATGACGCAAATG
GGCGTTCCATTGACGTAAATGGGCGGTAGGCGTGCCTAATGGGAGGTCTATATAAGCAATGCTCGTTTAG
GGAAC
Features (pLannotate 1.2.2; 16 found; start..end, strand, type, name):
     35..53      +  promoter       SP6 promoter: promoter for bacteriophage SP6 RNA polymerase
     94..110     +  CDS            FLAG (fragment): FLAG® epitope tag, followed by an enterokinase cleavage site
    139..1110    +  CDS            FOXB1: FOXB1_HUMAN - Also known as FKH5. Experimental evidence at protein level: Swiss-Prot protein existence level 1. From Homo sapiens (Human).
   1131..1148    -  promoter       T7 promoter (fragment): promoter for bacteriophage T7 RNA polymerase
   1153..1287    -  polyA_signal   SV40 poly(A) signal: SV40 polyadenylation signal
   1400..1418    -  promoter       T3 promoter: promoter for bacteriophage T3 RNA polymerase
   1463..1479    -  protein_bind   lac operator: The lac repressor binds to the lac operator to inhibit transcription in E. coli. This inhibition can be relieved by adding lactose or isopropyl-β-D-thiogalactopyranoside (IPTG). lac repressor encoded by lacI
   1487..1517    -  promoter       lac promoter: promoter for the E. coli lac operon
   1532..1553    -  protein_bind   CAP binding site: CAP binding activates transcription in the presence of cAMP. E. coli catabolite activator protein
   1566..1658    -  CDS            lacI (fragment): lac repressor; lacI; The lac repressor binds to the lac operator to inhibit transcription in E. coli. This inhibition can be relieved by adding lactose or isopropyl-β-D-thiogalactopyranoside (IPTG).
   1841..2429    -  rep_origin     ori: high-copy-number ColE1/pMB1/pBR322/pUC origin of replication
   2600..3460    -  CDS            AmpR: β-lactamase; bla; confers resistance to ampicillin, carbenicillin, and related antibiotics
   3461..3565    -  promoter       AmpR promoter: bla
   3618..4046    -  rep_origin     f1 ori (sequence partly withheld): f1 bacteriophage origin of replication; arrow indicates direction of (+) strand synthesis
   4051..4117    -  CDS            lacZα (fragment): LacZα fragment of β-galactosidase; lacZ fragment
   4124..5101    +  promoter       CMV IE94 promoter: enhancer/promoter region of simian cytomegalovirus major immediate early transcription unit IE94
