[The description below was written by a language model from this plasmid's Addgene catalogue record and pLannotate feature annotations shown in this document.]
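Description:
Flag-FOXB1 is a mammalian expression plasmid built on the pCS2+ N-flag backbone, carrying the human forkhead-box transcription factor FOXB1 (also known as FKH5) with an N-terminal FLAG epitope supplied by the vector. The sequenced plasmid is about 5.1 kb. It is maintained in E. coli as a high-copy plasmid through a ColE1/pUC-type origin and is selected with ampicillin via the β-lactamase gene and its native promoter. An f1 phage origin is also present, along with remnants of a lac cassette (lac promoter, operator, CAP site and fragments of lacI and lacZα) that are carried over from the vector's cloning ancestry and play no role in expression of the insert.

The FOXB1 coding sequence was inserted between EcoRI and XhoI sites, both retained, downstream of the FLAG tag. Transcription in mammalian cells is driven by the simian cytomegalovirus IE94 enhancer/promoter, a strong constitutive element that lies at the end of the linearised map and therefore reads across the circular junction into the tag and open reading frame. An SV40 polyadenylation signal lies downstream of the insert to terminate and process the transcript. An SP6 promoter sits between the CMV IE94 promoter and the tagged ORF, which in pCS2-type vectors permits in vitro synthesis of sense mRNA, while T7 and T3 promoters lie on the opposite strand downstream of the insert. No mammalian selection marker is annotated, so the plasmid suits transient transfection. According to the record, it belongs to a uniform expression library of FOX transcription factors, allowing detection or pull-down of FOXB1 through the common FLAG epitope.
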