Addgene plasmid #153112: Flag-FOXB1
Purpose: Expression of Flag tagged human FOXB1 in mammalian cells
Depositing lab: Stefan Koch. Depositing organization: Linkopings Universitet. Publication: A uniform expression library for the exploration of FOX transcription factor biology. Moparthi L, Koch S. Differentiation. 2020 Sep - Oct;115:30-36. doi: 10.1016/j.diff.2020.08.002. Epub 2020 Aug 20. PubMed 32858261.
Backbone
  Vector backbone: pCS2+ N-flag
  Backbone size w/o insert (bp): 4131
  Vector type: Mammalian Expression
Growth in bacteria
  Bacterial resistance: Ampicillin, 100 μg/mL
  Growth temperature: 37°C
  Growth strain: DH5alpha
  Copy number: High Copy
Gene/Insert
  Gene/Insert name: human FOXB1
  Species: H. sapiens (human)
  Insert size (bp): 977
  Entrez Gene: FOXB1 (a.k.a. FKH5, HFKH-5)
  Promoter: CMV IE94
  Tag / fusion protein: Flag (N terminal on backbone)
  Cloning method: Restriction Enzyme; 5′ cloning site EcoRI (not destroyed); 3′ cloning site XhoI (not destroyed)
  Sequencing primers: 5′ SP6; 3′ EBV-rev
Terms and licenses: Academic/Nonprofit Terms; Industry Terms: Not Available to Industry
How to cite: Flag-FOXB1 was a gift from Stefan Koch (Addgene plasmid # 153112 ; http://n2t.net/addgene:153112 ; RRID:Addgene_153112)
