>Addgene plasmid #153112 | Flag-FOXB1 | depositor partial sequence | sequence record 296284 | hFOXB1 gene sequence
ATGCCTCGGCCCGGCCGCAACACGTACAGCGACCAGAAGCCGCCCTACTCGTACATCTCGCTGACCGCTA
TGGCCATCCAGAGCTCTCCCGAGAAGATGCTGCCGCTGAGCGAGATCTACAAGTTCATCATGGACCGCTT
CCCCTACTACAGGGAGAACACGCAGCGCTGGCAGAACAGTCTGCGCCACAACCTCTCCTTCAACGACTGC
TTCATCAAGATCCCGCGGCGGCCGGACCAGCCAGGCAAGGGCAGCTTCTGGGCGCTGCACCCAAGCTGCG
GGGACATGTTCGAGAACGGCAGCTTCCTGCGGCGCCGCAAGCGCTTCAAGGTGCTTAAGTCCGACCACCT
GGCGCCCAGCAAGCCAGCCGACGCGGCGCAGTACCTGCAGCAGCAGGCCAAGCTGCGGCTCAGCGCGCTG
GCGGCCTCGGGCACGCACCTGCCACAGATGCCCGCCGCCGCCTACAACTTGGGCGGCGTGGCGCAGCCCT
CGGGCTTCAAGCACCCCTTCGCCATCGAGAACATCATCGCGCGGGAATACAAGATGCCTGGGGGGCTGGC
CTTCTCCGCCATGCAGCCGGTGCCCGCTGCCTACCCGCTCCCCAACCAGTTGACTACCATGGGCAGCTCG
CTGGGCACCGGCTGGCCACACGTGTATGGCTCCGCCGGCATGATCGACTCGGCCACCCCCATCTCCATGG
CGAGTGGCGACTACAGCGCCTACGGCGTGCCGTTGAAGCCGCTGTGCCACGCGGCGGGCCAAACGCTGCC
CGCCATCCCCGTGCCCATTAAGCCCACGCCGGCCGCCGTGCCCGCGCTGCCTGCGCTGCCAGCGCCCATC
CCCACCTTGCTCTCGAACTCGCCGCCCTCGCTCAGCCCCACGTCCTCGCAAACAGCCACCAGCCAAAGCA
GCCCCGCCACCCCCAGCGAAACGCTCACCAGCCCGGCCTCCGCCTTGCACTCGGTGGCGGTGCACTGA
